Addgene plasmid #112901: pTORKm43GWY
Purpose: (Empty Backbone) Multisite (attR3/attR4) Gateway vector for expression in oomycetes. Confers resistance to geneticin (G418). Contains additional cassette for constitutive expression of mCitrine.
Depositing lab: Sebastian Schornack. Depositing organization: University of Cambridge. Publication: Hydrodynamic Shape Changes Underpin Nuclear Rerouting in Branched Hyphae of an Oomycete Pathogen. Evangelisti E, Shenhav L, Yunusov T, Le Naour-Vernet M, Rink P, Schornack S. MBio. 2019 Oct 1;10(5). pii: mBio.01516-19. doi: 10.1128/mBio.01516-19. PubMed 31575765.
Backbone
  Vector backbone: pTORKm34GWY
  Backbone manufacturer: Edouard Evangelisti, Liron Shenhav
  Backbone size (bp): 8701
  Vector type: Oomycete expression
  Selectable markers: Neomycin (select with G418)
Growth in bacteria
  Bacterial resistance: Chloramphenicol and Ampicillin, 25 & 100 μg/mL
  Growth temperature: 37°C
  Growth strain: ccdB Survival
  Copy number: High Copy
Gene/Insert
  Cloning method: Gateway Cloning
Terms and licenses: Academic/Nonprofit Terms; Industry Terms: Not Available to Industry
Depositor comments: Please visit https://www.biorxiv.org/content/10.1101/652255v1 for bioRxiv preprint.
How to cite: pTORKm43GWY was a gift from Sebastian Schornack (Addgene plasmid # 112901 ; http://n2t.net/addgene:112901 ; RRID:Addgene_112901)
