[The description below was written by a language model from this plasmid's Addgene catalogue record and pLannotate feature annotations shown in this document.]
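Description:
pTORKm43GWY is an empty Gateway destination vector for gene expression in oomycetes, derived from pTORKm34GWY and about 8.7 kb in size. Its bacterial portion resembles pBluescript. It has a high-copy ColE1/pUC origin, an f1 origin, an ampicillin resistance gene with its own promoter, flanking T7 and T3 promoters, and remnants of the lac promoter/operator, lacZα and the multiple cloning site. Because the unrecombined Gateway cassette carries the gyrase toxin gene ccdB, the plasmid has to be maintained in a ccdB-tolerant E. coli strain. It is selected there with ampicillin plus chloramphenicol.

The cloning site is a MultiSite Gateway cassette, described in the record as attR3/attR4. The automated annotation labels one boundary as attR3. It calls the other attR1 overlapping an attB4 core, which is consistent with an attR4 site that the annotation tool did not recognise as such. Between these sites lie ccdB, a ccdA fragment and a chloramphenicol acetyltransferase gene with its promoter. An LR reaction replaces all of these with the entry-clone fragments, which gives counter-selection against non-recombined vector.

Two further cassettes flank this region. One carries a Citrine-type yellow fluorescent protein, which the record describes as constitutively expressed mCitrine and which can mark transformants visually. The other is a neo (nptII) gene, followed by a ble fragment, that confers geneticin (G418) resistance for selecting oomycete transformants. The oomycete promoters and terminators driving these cassettes and the Gateway insert are not annotated or named in the record. The associated publication concerns nuclear dynamics in the hyphae of an oomycete pathogen, which suggests the vector is used for live-cell imaging.
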