Features (pLannotate 1.2.2; 23 found; start..end, strand, type, name):
    323..341     -  promoter       T7 promoter: promoter for bacteriophage T7 RNA polymerase
    344..501     +  CDS            lacZα (fragment): LacZα fragment of β-galactosidase; lacZ fragment
    532..960     -  rep_origin     f1 ori (sequence partly withheld): f1 bacteriophage origin of replication; arrow indicates direction of (+) strand synthesis
    987..1091    +  promoter       AmpR promoter: bla
   1092..1952    +  CDS            AmpR: β-lactamase; bla; confers resistance to ampicillin, carbenicillin, and related antibiotics
   2123..2711    +  rep_origin     ori: high-copy-number ColE1/pMB1/pBR322/pUC origin of replication
   2894..2986    +  CDS            lacI (fragment): lac repressor; lacI; The lac repressor binds to the lac operator to inhibit transcription in E. coli. This inhibition can be relieved by adding lactose or isopropyl-β-D-thiogalactopyranoside (IPTG).
   2999..3020    +  protein_bind   CAP binding site: CAP binding activates transcription in the presence of cAMP. E. coli catabolite activator protein
   3035..3065    +  promoter       lac promoter: promoter for the E. coli lac operon
   3073..3089    +  protein_bind   lac operator: The lac repressor binds to the lac operator to inhibit transcription in E. coli. This inhibition can be relieved by adding lactose or isopropyl-β-D-thiogalactopyranoside (IPTG). lac repressor encoded by lacI
   3134..3152    +  promoter       T3 promoter: promoter for bacteriophage T3 RNA polymerase
   3734..3765    -  misc_feature   MCS (fragment): pBluescript multiple cloning site
   3768..4484    +  CDS            Citrine: enhanced variant of YFP (Heikal et al., 2001) mammalian codon-optimized
   5184..5204    +  protein_bind   attB4: mutant version of attB; core recombination site for the Gateway® BP reaction BP Clonase™
   5188..5307    +  protein_bind   attR1: mutant version of attR; recombination site for the Gateway® LR reaction LR Clonase™
   5348..5653    -  CDS            ccdB: CcdB, a bacterial toxin that poisons DNA gyrase; ccdB; Plasmids containing the ccdB gene cannot be propagated in standard E. coli strains.
   5658..5816    -  CDS            ccdA (fragment): CCDA_ECO57 - Also known as H, letA. Experimental evidence at protein level: Swiss-Prot protein existence level 1. Antitoxin component of a type II toxin-antitoxin (TA) system which inhibits the post-segregational killing (PSK) of plasmid-free cells, also referred to as a plasmid addiction system. Binds to and blocks the activity of CcdB; will also remove bound CcdB protein from the CcdB-GyrA complex by forming a CcdA-CcdB complex, a process termed rejuvenation. Functions as a transcriptional corepressor for the ccdAB operon, repression also requires CcdB (By similarity). From Escherichia coli
   5973..6653    -  CDS            CmR: chloramphenicol acetyltransferase confers resistance to chloramphenicol
   6654..6683    -  promoter       cat promoter (fragment): promoter of the E. coli cat gene encoding chloramphenicol acetyltransferase
   6707..6737    -  promoter       lac UV5 promoter: E. coli lac promoter with an "up" mutation
   6762..6885    -  protein_bind   attR3: mutant version of attR; recombination site for the Gateway® LR reaction LR Clonase™
   7499..8290    +  CDS            neo: KKA2_KLEPN - Also known as kan, nptII. Experimental evidence at protein level: Swiss-Prot protein existence level 1. Resistance to kanamycin, neomycin, paromomycin, ribostamycin, butirosin and gentamicin B. From Klebsiella pneumoniae.
   8314..8475    +  CDS            ble (fragment): BLE_KLEPN - Experimental evidence at protein level: Swiss-Prot protein existence level 1. Binding protein with a strong affinity to the bleomycin family of antibiotics. Binds to CL990; an antimitotic-antibiotic compound. From Klebsiella pneumoniae.
>Addgene plasmid #112901 | pTORKm43GWY | addgene full sequence | sequence record 220565 | Addgene NGS Result
TACGCCGCCTTAGTAACAAACATGCCAAAAGAAGGAAAGCTTTCACCAGCTTTCAAGTTTAATCAATCTT
TGAGAGTCACAATTGCAAGAATAAATGAATTTTTACAACACAGTTCGATGCACTGTGTTTCGTCTTGATG
AAAATTGGACGGCAAATCGAGTATCTTAAACAAATCTCGGCATAGGCTGTCCATTTTGTGGTCGCCTCTT
TGTTGGTAGTTTGCAGTAGTTTCATTAGTAGAAGATCTGCATCCTCAATCTGCTAAACGTCTTGAGCAGC
TATGAGACGATCCGGGGAATTGGGGCCCGAGCTCCAATTCGCCCTATAGTGAGTCGTATTACAATTCACT
GGCCGTCGTTTTACAACGTCGTGACTGGGAAAACCCTGGCGTTACCCAACTTAATCGCCTTGCAGCACAT
CCCCCTTTCGCCAGCTGGCGTAATAGCGAAGAGGCCCGCACCGATCGCCCTTCCCAACAGTTGCGCAGCC
TGAATGGCGAATGGAAATTGTAAGCGTTAATATTTTGTTAAAATTCGCGTTAAATTTTTGTTAAATCAGC
TCATTTTTTAACCAATAGGCCGAAATCGGCAAAATCCCTTATAAATCAAAAGAATAGACCGAGATAGGGT
[37 nt withheld, positions 631-667]
AAAGAACGTGGACTCCAACGTCAAAGG
[49 nt withheld, positions 695-743]
T
[91 nt withheld, positions 745-835]
G
[124 nt withheld, positions 837-960]
CAGGTGGCACTTTTCGGGGAAATGTGCGCGGAACCCCTATTTGTTTATTTTTCTAAATACATTCAAATAT
GTATCCGCTCATGAGACAATAACCCTGATAAATGCTTCAATAATATTGAAAAAGGAAGAGTATGAGTATT
CAACATTTCCGTGTCGCCCTTATTCCCTTTTTTGCGGCATTTTGCCTTCCTGTTTTTGCTCACCCAGAAA
CGCTGGTGAAAGTAAAAGATGCTGAAGATCAGTTGGGTGCACGAGTGGGTTACATCGAACTGGATCTCAA
CAGCGGTAAGATCCTTGAGAGTTTTCGCCCCGAAGAACGTTTTCCAATGATGAGCACTTTTAAAGTTCTG
CTATGTGGCGCGGTATTATCCCGTATTGACGCCGGGCAAGAGCAACTCGGTCGCCGCATACACTATTCTC
AGAATGACTTGGTTGAGTACTCACCAGTCACAGAAAAGCATCTTACGGATGGCATGACAGTAAGAGAATT
ATGCAGTGCTGCCATAACCATGAGTGATAACACTGCGGCCAACTTACTTCTGACAACGATCGGAGGACCG
AAGGAGCTAACCGCTTTTTTGCACAACATGGGGGATCATGTAACTCGCCTTGATCGTTGGGAACCGGAGC
TGAATGAAGCCATACCAAACGACGAGCGTGACACCACGATGCCTGTAGCAATGGCAACAACGTTGCGCAA
ACTATTAACTGGCGAACTACTTACTCTAGCTTCCCGGCAACAATTAATAGACTGGATGGAGGCGGATAAA
GTTGCAGGACCACTTCTGCGCTCGGCCCTTCCGGCTGGCTGGTTTATTGCTGATAAATCTGGAGCCGGTG
AGCGTGGGTCTCGCGGTATCATTGCAGCACTGGGGCCAGATGGTAAGCCCTCCCGTATCGTAGTTATCTA
CACGACGGGGAGTCAGGCAACTATGGATGAACGAAATAGACAGATCGCTGAGATAGGTGCCTCACTGATT
AAGCATTGGTAACTGTCAGACCAAGTTTACTCATATATACTTTAGATTGATTTAAAACTTCATTTTTAAT
TTAAAAGGATCTAGGTGAAGATCCTTTTTGATAATCTCATGACCAAAATCCCTTAACGTGAGTTTTCGTT
CCACTGAGCGTCAGACCCCGTAGAAAAGATCAAAGGATCTTCTTGAGATCCTTTTTTTCTGCGCGTAATC
TGCTGCTTGCAAACAAAAAAACCACCGCTACCAGCGGTGGTTTGTTTGCCGGATCAAGAGCTACCAACTC
TTTTTCCGAAGGTAACTGGCTTCAGCAGAGCGCAGATACCAAATACTGTTCTTCTAGTGTAGCCGTAGTT
AGGCCACCACTTCAAGAACTCTGTAGCACCGCCTACATACCTCGCTCTGCTAATCCTGTTACCAGTGGCT
GCTGCCAGTGGCGATAAGTCGTGTCTTACCGGGTTGGACTCAAGACGATAGTTACCGGATAAGGCGCAGC
GGTCGGGCTGAACGGGGGGTTCGTGCACACAGCCCAGCTTGGAGCGAACGACCTACACCGAACTGAGATA
CCTACAGCGTGAGCTATGAGAAAGCGCCACGCTTCCCGAAGGGAGAAAGGCGGACAGGTATCCGGTAAGC
GGCAGGGTCGGAACAGGAGAGCGCACGAGGGAGCTTCCAGGGGGAAACGCCTGGTATCTTTATAGTCCTG
TCGGGTTTCGCCACCTCTGACTTGAGCGTCGATTTTTGTGATGCTCGTCAGGGGGGCGGAGCCTATGGAA
AAACGCCAGCAACGCGGCCTTTTTACGGTTCCTGGCCTTTTGCTGGCCTTTTGCTCACATGTTCTTTCCT
GCGTTATCCCCTGATTCTGTGGATAACCGTATTACCGCCTTTGAGTGAGCTGATACCGCTCGCCGCAGCC
GAACGACCGAGCGCAGCGAGTCAGTGAGCGAGGAAGCGGAAGAGCGCCCAATACGCAAACCGCCTCTCCC
CGCGCGTTGGCCGATTCATTAATGCAGCTGGCACGACAGGTTTCCCGACTGGAAAGCGGGCAGTGAGCGC
AACGCAATTAATGTGAGTTAGCTCACTCATTAGGCACCCCAGGCTTTACACTTTATGCTTCCGGCTCGTA
TGTTGTGTGGAATTGTGAGCGGATAACAATTTCACACAGGAAACAGCTATGACCATGATTACGCCAAGCT
CGAAATTAACCCTCACTAAAGGGAACAAAAGCTGGTACCTCTGATGGACAAAGGGTCGCCTCTACGTACC
CGCGACAATCTCGGCTTTTCCAATGTCGACAGCTGGCATATCGCACGCGAGGTTAGGCGTCTTCAGCCGG
CGTAACCACAAACCTCGAGTCAAGTACCCTTTTTCAGACCTTAATTTCCGTGTCCATTCCCTCGCGTTTA
CACGAAGGTTTCTGAGAAATACCACATGTCACAGAGAGAGAGAAGATTGGAGAACCTTCTCAACCTGACC
CGTGCAGAGCGCTTTTGCGTCCTACCATCCGTTAATTATAGCACCACCACCACATGTCTCGCCGGAACTC
TCTTATCCGCTCTTTTTGATCGTCTTTTTTGCGCCCCATTAAAGACATCTCTTGCACAGGGATCGTTTCT
GATTGGCCATTTCACTTCCTCTTTTACATCCGAAAACCACCTGTTTGTGGGGTTGTGAAGCCACAACCGG
ACGCTCAAAAAGCCTCGCCCGACTCGCCCACGATCGGAAGGCTCATTCTCCTTTTCACTCTCACGTGCCC
AAGTCCCAACCGACTCTTTTTCGACCTTCACTCTCACCGACAACGGGCCCCCCCTCGAGGTCGACGGTAT
CGATACCATGGTGAGCAAGGGCGAGGAGCTGTTCACCGGGGTGGTGCCCATCCTGGTCGAGCTGGACGGC
GACGTAAACGGCCACAAGTTCAGCGTGTCCGGCGAGGGCGAGGGCGATGCCACCTACGGCAAGCTGACCC
TGAAGTTCATCTGCACCACCGGCAAGCTGCCCGTGCCCTGGCCCACCCTCGTGACCACCTTCGGCTACGG
CCTGATGTGCTTCGCCCGCTACCCCGACCACATGAAGCAGCACGACTTCTTCAAGTCCGCCATGCCCGAA
GGCTACGTCCAGGGGCGCACCATCTTCTTCAAGGACGACGGCAACTACAAGACCCGCGCCGAGGTGAAGT
TCGAGGGCGACACCCTGGTGAACCGCATCGAGCTGAAGGGCATCGACTTCAAGGAGGACGGCAACATCCT
GGGGCACAAGCTGGAGTACAACTACAACAGCCACAACGTCTATATCATGGCCGACAAGCAGAAGAACGGC
ATCAAGGTGAACTTCAAGATCCGCCACAACATCGAGGACGGCAGCGTGCAGCTCGCCGACCACTACCAGC
AGAACACCCCCATCGGCGACGGCCCCGTGCTGCTGCCCGACAACCACTACCTGAGCTACCAGTCCGCCCT
GAGCAAAGACCCCAACGAGAAGCGCGATCACATGGTCCTGCTGGAGTTCGTGACCGCCGCCGGGATCACT
CTCGGCATGGACGAGCTGTACAAGTAGGCCGAAGGTCGAGCTGTGTGCACTGAGTGCGAAGTTGCAGATT
TTGTGTCTATGCATTTAATACAATTTCCTTTTTTCCATTTTCGTTGTTTTTTTTGTGAAAGAACGATTGT
TTTCAAAAGAAGGCCGTTTGTAGAACAATTTTTTTTTATACTAGCATTTGGTATTCGAGTGTGACGAATC
GGTGATGGCGCTTTACAAATGAAATATAACGCTGAACAAGCGCAGTGACAGCTTTATTTTATAACAGAGA
ATAAAGACCAAAGTAGAGTAGACTGATGGCGGCTTGAAACAAAACTACGTGACTTCTAATGCAAAGAAAA
CCATACCCCACGCTACTTAGAATTGTTTCTCTTTGGTTGATGACCGCTATAGTCGTATGGAGTGATCCCT
TTTTGTCAATATTTCGATTCTTGCTAAAACCGTGACTATTTTGAGGCAACTGTGTGTACTTAACATGGTA
GAAATTTCTATGTTTAAGCCAGCTGACAATCATTCTTTATTTATCGTAAACCAACCAGGTACCGGGCCCA
TTATACCTCGTATTCGATTAAATGATACAACTCATTGCCACACCGCAAGACGGCGTCACCACCATAGACA
GCCTTTCAAGCACCCCCTTGTCTATGAGCTGCCACGTCAGCTGCCGCTCCTAATATCCACCCGCGTCCCT
ATTCCCGTCATATGCCAAGCTATCAACTTTGTATAGAAAAGTTGAACGAGAAACGTAAAATGATATAAAT
ATCAATATATTAAATTAGATTTTGCATAAAAAACAGACTACATAATACTGTAAAACACAACATATCCAGT
CACTATGGTCGACCTGCAGACTGGCTGTGTATAAGGGAGCCTGACATTTATATTCCCCAGAACATCAGGT
TAATGGCGTTTTTGATGTCATTTTCGCGGTGACTGAGATCAGCCACTTCTTCCCCGATAACGGAGACCGG
CACACTGGCCATATCGGTGGTCATCATGCGCCAGCTTTCATCCCCGATATGCACCACCGGGTAAAGTTCA
CGGGGGACTTTATCTGACAGCAGACGTGCACTGGCCAGGGGGATCACCATCCGTCGCCCGGGCGTGTCAA
TAATATCACTCTGTACATCCACAAACAGACGATAACGGCTCTCTCTTTTATAGGTGAAAACCTTAAACTG
CATTTCACCAGCCCCTGTTCTCGTCGGCAAAAGAGCCGTTCATTTCAATAAACCGGGCGACCTCAGCCAT
CCCTTCTTGATTTTCCGCTTTCCAGCGTTCGGCACGCAGACGACGGGCTTCATTCTGCATGGTTGTGCTT
ACCGAACCGGAGATACTGACATCATATATGCCTTGAGCAACTGATAGCTGTCGCTGTCAACTGTCACTGT
GATACGCTGCTTCATAGCATACCTCTTTTTGACATACTTCGGGTATACATATCAGTATATATTCTTATAC
CGCAAAAATCAGCGCGCAAATACGCATACTGTTATCTGGCTTTTAGTAAGCCGGATCCTCTAGATTACGC
CCCGCCTGCCACTCATCGCAGTACTGTTGTAATTCATTAAGCATTCTGCCGACATGGAAGCCATCACAAA
CGGCATGATGAACCTGAATCGCCAGCGGCATCAGCACCTTGTCGCCTTGCGTATAATATTTGCCCATGGT
GAAAACGGGGGCGAAGAAGTTGTCCATATTGGCCACGTTTAAATCAAAACTGGTGAAACTCACCCAGGGA
TTGGCTGAGACGAAAAACATATTCTCAATAAACCCTTTAGGGAAATAGGCCAGGTTTTCACCGTAACACG
CCACATCTTGCGAATATATGTGTAGAAACTGCCGGAAATCGTCGTGGTATTCACTCCAGAGCGATGAAAA
CGTTTCAGTTTGCTCATGGAAAACGGTGTAACAAGGGTGAACACTATCCCATATCACCAGCTCACCGTCT
TTCATTGCCATACGGAATTCCGGATGAGCATTCATCAGGCGGGCAAGAATGTGAATAAAGGCCGGATAAA
ACTTGTGCTTATTTTTCTTTACGGTCTTTAAAAAGGCCGTAATATCCAGCTGAACGGTCTGGTTATAGGT
ACATTGAGCAACTGACTGAAATGCCTCAAAATGTTCTTTACGATGCCATTGGGATATATCAACGGTGGTA
TATCCAGTGATTTTTTTCTCCATTTTAGCTTCCTTAGCTCCTGAAAATCTCGACGGATCCTAACTCAAAA
TCCACACATTATACGAGCCGGAAGCATAAAGTGTAAAGCCTGGGGTGCCTAATGCGGCCGCCATAGTGAC
TGGATATGTTGTGTTTTACAGTATTATGTAGTCTGTTTTTTATGCAAAATCTAATTTAATATATTGATAT
TTATATCATTTTACGTTTCTCGTTCAACTTTATTATACATAGTTGATAATTCACATATGCTCAATGCAAT
TGACTGTGTCCTCGATTATTTCTATTATTTAATATTATTTCCATTAAAAAAGAAATCCAGTTCGTGGCAA
AATAAGACAAAGGTTTAAATAAAAATTTATCGTTATTAAACTCGTAACTTACCTTCTTCATGGCTCAACC
CAATCTGTATATCGACTTATTTAATTTGGTTAACAAATCGGTTTTCGTCGCAAATAGGGGATGACAACTA
AAATACCAATTTGTGTCCTTGCGACACGTCAACAGGTGGCTGCCAATATCTCAGGTTTTGAGCACACAAC
GCTGTGATTGGCTATCTGTAGATCGCTTCGAGAACTTTCGGACCGACATATCAGAACGCAGTCATGTCCA
ATCCAGCTAACGATTGGTCGAAACCGCACTTCATCGCTTCATTTCAACCAATTCCCATCTACTAAAACGA
GCGTCGGAATAGTCTCGAACGTAACCCCACGTAGTGGGTGGCAGCGCCCCTCGTATCTTTCAATCGCCAC
TCGAGTCTCAAGTTTGCTCACTTTGAAATTTTCCATCTGGACTACACATCAAATCTAACTCAACTTTTAT
CAATTGAAACACAAGGGCCCCGTTTCGCATGATTGAACAAGATGGATTGCACGCAGGTTCTCCGGCCGCT
TGGGTGGAGAGGCTATTCGGCTATGACTGGGCACAACAGACAATCGGCTGCTCTGATGCCGCCGTGTTCC
GGCTGTCAGCGCAGGGGCGCCCGGTTCTTTTTGTCAAGACCGACCTGTCCGGTGCCCTGAATGAACTGCA
GGACGAGGCAGCGCGGCTATCGTGGCTGGCCACGACGGGCGTTCCTTGCGCAGCTGTGCTCGACGTTGTC
ACTGAAGCGGGAAGGGACTGGCTGCTATTGGGCGAAGTGCCGGGGCAGGATCTCCTGTCATCTCACCTTG
CTCCTGCCGAGAAAGTATCCATCATGGCTGATGCAATGCGGCGGCTGCATACGCTTGATCCGGCTACCTG
CCCATTCGACCACCAAGCGAAACATCGCATCGAGCGAGCACGTACTCGGATGGAAGCCGGTCTTGTCGAT
CAGGATGATCTGGACGAAGAGCATCAGGGGCTCGCGCCAGCCGAACTGTTCGCCAGGCTCAAGGCGCGCA
TGCCCGACGGCGAGGATCTCGTCGTGACCCATGGCGATGCCTGCTTGCCGAATATCATGGTGGAAAATGG
CCGCTTTTCTGGATTCATCGACTGTGGCCGGCTGGGTGTGGCGGACCGCTATCAGGACATAGCGTTGGCT
ACCCGTGATATTGCTGAAGAGCTTGGCGGCGAATGGGCTGACCGCTTCCTCGTGCTTTACGGTATCGCCG
CTCCCGATTCGCAGCGCATCGCCTTCTATCGCCTTCTTGACGAGTTCTTCTGAGCGGGACTCTGGGGTTC
GAAATGACCGACCAAGCGACGCCCAACCTGCCATCACGAGATTTCGATTCCACCGCCGCCTTCTATGAAA
GGTTGGGCTTCGGAATCGTTTTCCGGGACGCCGGCTGGATGATCCTCCAGCGCGGGGATCTCATGCTGGA
GTTCTTCGCCCACCCCCCGGATCCCCGGGGTCGACTAGAATACTTAGCAATTGGTTAGTTTGAAAATTGT
CAAAGCAGAGTTTTTTCGACAATAAAATTTATTTTCTAAATATTTGATTTAGCGTTGACTTAATTTGTTG
ATTCGGTTGTCATCTTTTGTGAAGATGCCCGAGAGTCTAGTAAATCTCAAGCGAAACATAGTGAGAAGGT
CACTATGGCTGGTTTGCATGAGTCTGGGCCTATTGTGCT
